Addgene plasmid #160514: pTricHis-ILY-WT-no charge
Purpose: Expression of inserted ILY variant
Depositing lab: Doryen Bubeck. Depositing organization: Imperial College London. Publication: Structural basis for tuning activity and membrane specificity of bacterial cytolysins. Shah NR, Voisin TB, Parsons ES, Boyd CM, Hoogenboom BW, Bubeck D. Nat Commun. 2020 Nov 16;11(1):5818. doi: 10.1038/s41467-020-19482-6. PubMed 33199689.
Backbone
  Vector backbone: pTricHisA
  Backbone manufacturer: ThermoFisher
  Vector type: Bacterial Expression
Growth in bacteria
  Bacterial resistance: Ampicillin, 100 μg/mL
  Growth temperature: 37°C
  Growth strain: DH5alpha
  Growth instructions: Depositor recommends using BL21 (DE3) for protein expression and purification.
  Copy number: High Copy
Gene/Insert
  Gene/Insert name: ILY-WT-no charge
  Species: Streptococcus intermedius
  Insert size (bp): 1608
  Mutation: E337A, N338A, K341A, N342A
  Tag / fusion protein: His-Tag (N terminal on backbone)
  Cloning method: Restriction Enzyme; 5′ cloning site Unknown (unknown if destroyed); 3′ cloning site Unknown (unknown if destroyed)
Terms and licenses: Academic/Nonprofit Terms; Industry Terms: Not Available to Industry
Depositor comments: ILY gene is codon optimized, and all native Cys removed, before additional mutations were added.
How to cite: pTricHis-ILY-WT-no charge was a gift from Doryen Bubeck (Addgene plasmid # 160514 ; http://n2t.net/addgene:160514 ; RRID:Addgene_160514)
