[The description below was written by a language model from this plasmid's Addgene catalogue record and pLannotate feature annotations shown in this document.]
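Description:
pTricHis-ILY-WT-no charge is a bacterial expression plasmid of about 5.9 kb, built on the commercial pTricHisA backbone, for producing a variant of intermedilysin (ILY), the cholesterol-dependent cytolysin of Streptococcus intermedius. It replicates in E. coli from a high-copy ColE1/pMB1-type origin, with only a fragment of rop remaining and a pBR322 bom region nearby. Selection is through the β-lactamase (AmpR) gene, which confers ampicillin resistance.

Transcription of the insert is driven by the hybrid trc promoter under control of a lac operator. The plasmid carries its own lacI gene behind the lacIq promoter, so expression stays repressed until it is induced with IPTG. Between the promoter and the coding region lie an rrnG antiterminator and a short minicistron with a ribosome binding site, which promote efficient transcription and translation. The rrnB T1 and T2 terminators follow the insert. The backbone supplies an N-terminal leader made up of a His tag, the T7 gene 10 leader and the Xpress epitope with its enterokinase cleavage site, allowing affinity purification, detection and tag removal.

The 1,608 bp insert is a codon-optimised ILY gene from which all native cysteines were removed before four alanine substitutions (E337A, N338A, K341A, N342A) were introduced. The construct name suggests these remove charged or polar side chains. The automated annotation labels this region as the pneumolysin gene ply, which reflects homology among cholesterol-dependent cytolysins rather than the true identity of the insert. The cloning sites are not recorded. The depositor recommends BL21(DE3) for protein expression and purification, and the associated publication concerns how the activity and membrane specificity of bacterial cytolysins are tuned.
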