Features (pLannotate 1.2.2; 20 found; start..end, strand, type, name):
     52..81      +  promoter       trc promoter: strong E. coli promoter; hybrid between the trp and lac UV5 promoters
     89..105     +  protein_bind   lac operator: The lac repressor binds to the lac operator to inhibit transcription in E. coli. This inhibition can be relieved by adding lactose or isopropyl-β-D-thiogalactopyranoside (IPTG). lac repressor encoded by lacI
    122..191     +  misc_feature   rrnG antiterminator: antiterminator from the E. coli rrnG leader region (Berg et al., 1989)
    242..268     +  CDS            minicistron: synthetic cistron containing a ribosome binding site (Shine-Dalgarno sequence), for enhancing the bacterial expression of a downstream cistron (Schoner, 1997) This first cistron should terminate 3 bp upstream of the ATG for the second cistron.
    284..304     +  CDS            capTEV™ (fragment): composite tag for in vivo biotinylation, TEV protease cleavage, and 6xHis tagging
    305..337     +  CDS            T7 tag (gene 10 leader): leader peptide from bacteriophage T7 gene 10 promotes efficient translation in E. coli
    341..364     +  CDS            Xpress™ tag: Xpress™ epitope tag, including an enterokinase recognition and cleavage site
    458..1867    +  CDS            ply: TACY_STRP2 - Experimental evidence at protein level: Swiss-Prot protein existence level 1. A cholesterol-dependent toxin that causes cytolysis by forming pores in cholesterol-containing host membranes. After binding to target membranes, the protein undergoes a major conformation change, leading to its insertion in the host membrane and formation of an oligomeric pore complex. Cholesterol is required for binding to host membranes, membrane insertion and pore formation; cholesterol binding is mediated by a Thr-Leu pair in the C-terminus. Can be reversibly inactivated by oxidation. From Streptoco
   1976..2091    +  ncRNA          5S rRNA: Accession: RF00001 - 5S ribosomal RNA
   2095..2181    +  terminator     rrnB T1 terminator: Escherichia coli rrnB; transcription terminator T1 from the E. coli rrnB gene
   2273..2300    +  terminator     rrnB T2 terminator: transcription terminator T2 from the E. coli rrnB gene
   2319..2410    +  promoter       AmpR promoter: bla
   2411..3271    +  CDS            AmpR: β-lactamase; bla; confers resistance to ampicillin, carbenicillin, and related antibiotics
   3442..4030    +  rep_origin     ori: high-copy-number ColE1/pMB1/pBR322/pUC origin of replication
   4216..4356    -  misc_feature   bom: basis of mobility region from pBR322
   4458..4498    -  CDS            rop (fragment): Rop protein, which maintains plasmids at low copy number; rop
   4542..4619    +  promoter       lacIq promoter: lacI (mutant); In the lacIq allele, a single base change in the promoter boosts expression of the lacI gene about 10-fold.
   4620..5702    +  CDS            lacI: lac repressor; lacI; The lac repressor binds to the lac operator to inhibit transcription in E. coli. This inhibition can be relieved by adding lactose or isopropyl-β-D-thiogalactopyranoside (IPTG).
   5744..5761    +  promoter       tet promoter (fragment): E. coli promoter for tetracycline efflux protein gene
   5757..5858    -  CDS            yciV (fragment): RNAAM_ECOLI - Also known as trpH From Escherichia coli (strain K12).
>Addgene plasmid #160514 | pTricHis-ILY-WT-no charge | addgene full sequence | sequence record 322428 | Addgene NGS Result
TTTTTTGCGCCGACATCATAACGGTTCTGGCAAATATTCTGAAATGAGCTGTTGACAATTAATCATCCGG
CTCGTATAATGTGTGGAATTGTGAGCGGATAACAATTTCACACAGGAAACAGCGCCGCTGAGAAAAAGCG
AAGCGGCACTGCTCTTTAACAATTTATCAGACAATCTGTGTGGGCACTCGACCGGAATTATCGATTAACT
TTATTATTAAAAATTAAAGAGGTATATATTAATGTATCGATTAAATAAGGAGGAATAAACCATGGGGGGT
TCTCATCATCATCATCATCATGGTATGGCTAGCATGACTGGTGGACAGCAAATGGGTCGGGATCTGTACG
ACGATGACGATAAGGATCGATGGGGATCCGAAACCCCGACGAAACCGAAAGCGGCCCAGACCGAAAAGAA
AACCGAGAAAAAACCGGAAAACAGCAATTCTGAAGCAGCTAAAAAAGCGCTGAACGATTATATTTGGGGC
CTGCAGTACGACAAACTGAACATCCTGACCCATCAAGGTGAAAAACTGAAAAATCATAGCTCTCGTGAAG
CCTTTCACCGTCCGGGCGAATACGTGGTTATCGAAAAGAAAAAACAGAGTATCTCCAACGCGACCTCGAA
ACTGAGCGTGAGTTCCGCCAATGATGACCGTATTTTTCCGGGCGCGCTGCTGAAAGCTGATCAAAGCCTG
CTGGAAAACCTGCCGACCCTGATTCCGGTCAATCGCGGTAAAACCACGATCTCAGTGAACCTGCCGGGCC
TGAAAAACGGTGAATCGAATCTGACGGTCGAAAACCCGTCAAATTCGACCGTGCGTACGGCGGTTAACAA
TCTGGTCGAAAAATGGATTCAGAACTACAGTAAAACCCATGCAGTGCCGGCTCGCATGCAGTACGAAAGC
ATCTCTGCACAAAGTATGTCCCAGCTGCAAGCGAAATTTGGCGCCGATTTCAGCAAAGTGGGTGCTCCGC
TGAACGTGGACTTTTCATCGGTTCACAAAGGCGAAAAACAGGTTTTCATCGCAAACTTCCGTCAAGTTTA
CTACACCGCTTCTGTCGATAGTCCGAACAGCCCGTCGGCGCTGTTCGGCAGTGGTATTACCCCGACGGAC
CTGATCAACCGTGGCGTTAATTCCAAAACCCCGCCGGTCTATGTGTCCAATGTGAGCTATGGCCGCGCGA
TGTACGTTAAATTTGAAACCACGAGCAAATCTACCAAAGTGCAGGCGGCCATCGATGCCGTCGTGAAAGG
CGCAAAACTGAAAGCTGGTACGGAATACGCAGCCATCCTGGCAGCCACCAAAATCACGGCAGTTGTCCTG
GGCGGTAATCCGGGCGAAGCCAGCAAAGTTATTACCGGTAATATCGATACGCTGAAAGACCTGATTCAGA
AAGGTTCGAACTTTAGCGCGCAATCTCCGGCCGTTCCGATCAGTTATACCACGTCCTTCGTCAAAGATAA
TAGCATTGCAACCATCCAGAACAATACGGACTATATTGAAACCAAAGTGACGTCTTACAAAGATGGCGCT
CTGACCCTGAACCATGACGGTGCGTTTGTCGCCCGCTTCTATGTGTACTGGGAAGAACTGGGCCACGATG
CAGACGGTTATGAAACCATTCGTAGTCGCTCCTGGTCAGGCAACGGTTATAATCGTGGCGCCCATTACAG
CACCACGCTGCGCTTTAAGGGTAACGTTCGTAATATCCGCGTTAAAGTCCTGGGCGCAACCGGTCTGGCT
TGGGAACCGTGGCGTCTGATTTACAGCAAAAACGATCTGCCGCTGGTGCCGCAGCGCAATATCTCTACCT
GGGGCACCACGCTGCACCCGCAATTCGAAGATAAAGTGGTTAAAGATAACACGGACTAAGAATTCGAAGC
TTGGCTGTTTTGGCGGATGAGAGAAGATTTTCAGCCTGATACAGATTAAATCAGAACGCAGAAGCGGTCT
GATAAAACAGAATTTGCCTGGCGGCAGTAGCGCGGTGGTCCCACCTGACCCCATGCCGAACTCAGAAGTG
AAACGCCGTAGCGCCGATGGTAGTGTGGGGTCTCCCCATGCGAGAGTAGGGAACTGCCAGGCATCAAATA
AAACGAAAGGCTCAGTCGAAAGACTGGGCCTTTCGTTTTATCTGTTGTTTGTCGGTGAACGCTCTCCTGA
GTAGGACAAATCCGCCGGGAGCGGATTTGAACGTTGCGAAGCAACGGCCCGGAGGGTGGCGGGCAGGACG
CCCGCCATAAACTGCCAGGCATCAAATTAAGCAGAAGGCCATCCTGACGGATGGCCTTTTTGCGTTTCTA
CAAACTCTTTTGTTTATTTTTCTAAATACATTCAAATATGTATCCGCTCATGAGACAATAACCCTGATAA
ATGCTTCAATAATATTGAAAAAGGAAGAGTATGAGTATTCAACATTTCCGTGTCGCCCTTATTCCCTTTT
TTGCGGCATTTTGCCTTCCTGTTTTTGCTCACCCAGAAACGCTGGTGAAAGTAAAAGATGCTGAAGATCA
GTTGGGTGCACGAGTGGGTTACATCGAACTGGATCTCAACAGCGGTAAGATCCTTGAGAGTTTTCGCCCC
GAAGAACGTTTTCCAATGATGAGCACTTTTAAAGTTCTGCTATGTGGCGCGGTATTATCCCGTGTTGACG
CCGGGCAAGAGCAACTCGGTCGCCGCATACACTATTCTCAGAATGACTTGGTTGAGTACTCACCAGTCAC
AGAAAAGCATCTTACGGATGGCATGACAGTAAGAGAATTATGCAGTGCTGCCATAACCATGAGTGATAAC
ACTGCGGCCAACTTACTTCTGACAACGATCGGAGGACCGAAGGAGCTAACCGCTTTTTTGCACAACATGG
GGGATCATGTAACTCGCCTTGATCGTTGGGAACCGGAGCTGAATGAAGCCATACCAAACGACGAGCGTGA
CACCACGATGCCTGTAGCAATGGCAACAACGTTGCGCAAACTATTAACTGGCGAACTACTTACTCTAGCT
TCCCGGCAACAATTAATAGACTGGATGGAGGCGGATAAAGTTGCAGGACCACTTCTGCGCTCGGCCCTTC
CGGCTGGCTGGTTTATTGCTGATAAATCTGGAGCCGGTGAGCGTGGGTCTCGCGGTATCATTGCAGCACT
GGGGCCAGATGGTAAGCCCTCCCGTATCGTAGTTATCTACACGACGGGGAGTCAGGCAACTATGGATGAA
CGAAATAGACAGATCGCTGAGATAGGTGCCTCACTGATTAAGCATTGGTAACTGTCAGACCAAGTTTACT
CATATATACTTTAGATTGATTTAAAACTTCATTTTTAATTTAAAAGGATCTAGGTGAAGATCCTTTTTGA
TAATCTCATGACCAAAATCCCTTAACGTGAGTTTTCGTTCCACTGAGCGTCAGACCCCGTAGAAAAGATC
AAAGGATCTTCTTGAGATCCTTTTTTTCTGCGCGTAATCTGCTGCTTGCAAACAAAAAAACCACCGCTAC
CAGCGGTGGTTTGTTTGCCGGATCAAGAGCTACCAACTCTTTTTCCGAAGGTAACTGGCTTCAGCAGAGC
GCAGATACCAAATACTGTCCTTCTAGTGTAGCCGTAGTTAGGCCACCACTTCAAGAACTCTGTAGCACCG
CCTACATACCTCGCTCTGCTAATCCTGTTACCAGTGGCTGCTGCCAGTGGCGATAAGTCGTGTCTTACCG
GGTTGGACTCAAGACGATAGTTACCGGATAAGGCGCAGCGGTCGGGCTGAACGGGGGGTTCGTGCACACA
GCCCAGCTTGGAGCGAACGACCTACACCGAACTGAGATACCTACAGCGTGAGCTATGAGAAAGCGCCACG
CTTCCCGAAGGGAGAAAGGCGGACAGGTATCCGGTAAGCGGCAGGGTCGGAACAGGAGAGCGCACGAGGG
AGCTTCCAGGGGGAAACGCCTGGTATCTTTATAGTCCTGTCGGGTTTCGCCACCTCTGACTTGAGCGTCG
ATTTTTGTGATGCTCGTCAGGGGGGCGGAGCCTATGGAAAAACGCCAGCAACGCGGCCTTTTTACGGTTC
CTGGCCTTTTGCTGGCCTTTTGCTCACATGTTCTTTCCTGCGTTATCCCCTGATTCTGTGGATAACCGTA
TTACCGCCTTTGAGTGAGCTGATACCGCTCGCCGCAGCCGAACGACCGAGCGCAGCGAGTCAGTGAGCGA
GGAAGCGGAAGAGCGCCTGATGCGGTATTTTCTCCTTACGCATCTGTGCGGTATTTCACACCGCATATGG
TGCACTCTCAGTACAATCTGCTCTGATGCCGCATAGTTAAGCCAGTATACACTCCGCTATCGCTACGTGA
CTGGGTCATGGCTGCGCCCCGACACCCGCCAACACCCGCTGACGCGCCCTGACGGGCTTGTCTGCTCCCG
GCATCCGCTTACAGACAAGCTGTGACCGTCTCCGGGAGCTGCATGTGTCAGAGGTTTTCACCGTCATCAC
CGAAACGCGCGAGGCAGCAGATCAATTCGCGCGCGAAGGCGAAGCGGCATGCATTTACGTTGACACCATC
GAATGGTGCAAAACCTTTCGCGGTATGGCATGATAGCGCCCGGAAGAGAGTCAATTCAGGGTGGTGAATG
TGAAACCAGTAACGTTATACGATGTCGCAGAGTATGCCGGTGTCTCTTATCAGACCGTTTCCCGCGTGGT
GAACCAGGCCAGCCACGTTTCTGCGAAAACGCGGGAAAAAGTGGAAGCGGCGATGGCGGAGCTGAATTAC
ATTCCCAACCGCGTGGCACAACAACTGGCGGGCAAACAGTCGTTGCTGATTGGCGTTGCCACCTCCAGTC
TGGCCCTGCACGCGCCGTCGCAAATTGTCGCGGCGATTAAATCTCGCGCCGATCAACTGGGTGCCAGCGT
GGTGGTGTCGATGGTAGAACGAAGCGGCGTCGAAGCCTGTAAAGCGGCGGTGCACAATCTTCTCGCGCAA
CGCGTCAGTGGGCTGATCATTAACTATCCGCTGGATGACCAGGATGCCATTGCTGTGGAAGCTGCCTGCA
CTAATGTTCCGGCGTTATTTCTTGATGTCTCTGACCAGACACCCATCAACAGTATTATTTTCTCCCATGA
AGACGGTACGCGACTGGGCGTGGAGCATCTGGTCGCATTGGGTCACCAGCAAATCGCGCTGTTAGCGGGC
CCATTAAGTTCTGTCTCGGCGCGTCTGCGTCTGGCTGGCTGGCATAAATATCTCACTCGCAATCAAATTC
AGCCGATAGCGGAACGGGAAGGCGACTGGAGTGCCATGTCCGGTTTTCAACAAACCATGCAAATGCTGAA
TGAGGGCATCGTTCCCACTGCGATGCTGGTTGCCAACGATCAGATGGCGCTGGGCGCAATGCGCGCCATT
ACCGAGTCCGGGCTGCGCGTTGGTGCGGATATCTCGGTAGTGGGATACGACGATACCGAAGACAGCTCAT
GTTATATCCCGCCGTTAACCACCATCAAACAGGATTTTCGCCTGCTGGGGCAAACCAGCGTGGACCGCTT
GCTGCAACTCTCTCAGGGCCAGGCGGTGAAGGGCAATCAGCTGTTGCCCGTCTCACTGGTGAAAAGAAAA
ACCACCCTGGCGCCCAATACGCAAACCGCCTCTCCCCGCGCGTTGGCCGATTCATTAATGCAGCTGGCAC
GACAGGTTTCCCGACTGGAAAGCGGGCAGTGAGCGCAACGCAATTAATGTAAGTTAGCGCGAATTGATCT
GGTTTGACAGCTTATCATCGACTGCACGGTGCACCAATGCTTCTGGCGTCAGGCAGCCATCGGAAGCTGT
GGTATGGCTGTGCAGGTCGTAAATCACTGCATAATTCGTGTCGCTCAAGGCGCACTCCCGTTCTGGATAA
TG
